>Addgene plasmid #1311 | pGALSc104b Y466W | depositor full sequence | sequence record 29 | Author sequence
CGATAAGCTTGATATCGAATTCGAATTTTCAAAAATTCTTACTTTTTTTTTGGATGGACGCAAAGAAGTT
TAATAATCATATTACATGGCATTACCACCATATACATATCCATATACATATCCATATCTAATCTTACTTA
TATGTTGTGGAAATGTAAAGAGCCCCATTATCTTAGCCTAAAAAAACCTTCTCTTTGGAACTTTCAGTAA
TACGCTTAACTGCTCATTGCTATATTGAAGTACGGATTAGAAGCCGCCGAGCGGGTGACAGCCCTCCGAA
GGAAGACTCTCCTCCGTGCGTCCTCGTCTTCACCGGTCGCGTTCCTGAAACGCAGATGTGCCTCGCGCCG
CACTGCTCCGAACAATAAAGATTCTACAATACTAGCTTTTATGGTTATGAAGAGGAAAAATTGGCAGTAA
CCTGGCCCCACAAACCTTCAAATGAACGAATCAAATTAACAACCATAGGATGATAATGCGATTAGTTTTT
TAGCCTTATTTCTGGGGTAATTAATCAGCGAAGCGATGATTTTTGATCTATTAACAGATATATAAATGCA
AAAACTGCATAACCACTTTAACTAATACTTTCAACATTTTCGGTTTGTATTACTTCTTATTCAAATGTAA
TAAAAGTATCAACAAAAAATTGTTAATATACCTCTATACTTTAACGTCAAGGAGAAAAAACCCGGATCCG
GGATGAACGACCAAACGCAATTTACAGAAAGGGCTCTAACGATTTTGACGTTGGCTCAAAAATTGGCTTC
GGATCATCAACATCCACAATTACAACCTATACATATTCTAGCTGCCTTCATTGAAACGCCAGAAGATGGA
TCAGTCCCTTACCTACAGAATCTAATTGAGAAGGGCCGTTACGACTATGATCTTTTCAAGAAAGTGGTTA
ATAGAAATCTAGTAAGAATTCCTCAACAGCAACCTGCACCTGCGGAGATAACTCCAAGTTATGCTTTGGG
GAAAGTCCTTCAAGACGCTGCTAAGATTCAAAAACAACAGAAGGACTCATTTATAGCGCAAGACCATATA
TTGTTTGCTCTATTCAATGATTCGTCTATTCAGCAAATATTTAAGGAAGCTCAAGTAGATATTGAGGCCA
TCAAGCAACAAGCTCTTGAACTTCGTGGTAACACTAGAATTGACTCTCGTGGCGCTGATACGAACACACC
TTTGGAATATTTATCAAAGTACGCCATTGATATGACTGAGCAGGCTCGTCAAGGTAAACTTGACCCTGTC
ATCGGCCGTGAAGAAGAAATAAGAAGCACTATTAGAGTTTTAGCAAGAAGAATTAAGTCCAACCCATGTT
TAATTGGTGAGCCAGGTATCGGTAAGACCGCTATTATTGAAGGTGTTGCTCAAAGAATCATTGACGATGA
CGTTCCCACTATCTTACAAGGCGCTAAATTGTTCAGTCTAGATTTGGCCGCATTAACCGCAGGTGCTAAA
TACAAAGGTGATTTCGAAGAAAGATTCAAAGGTGTTTTGAAGGAAATCGAAGAATCAAAGACTCTAATTG
TGTTATTCATTGATGAAATTCACATGTTAATGGGTAATGGTAAGGACGACGCTGCTAACATCTTGAAGCC
AGCTTTGTCCAGAGGCCAATTGAAGGTCATCGGTGCCACCACCAATAACGAATATAGATCTATTGTGGAA
AAGGATGGTGCCTTTGAAAGAAGATTCCAGAAAATTGAAGTCGCTGAACCAAGTGTGAGACAAACAGTGG
CCATATTGAGAGGTCTGCAACCAAAGTATGAAATACATCATGGTGTAAGGATTCTGGATAGCGCCTTAGT
CACCGCGGCTCAATTAGCCAAGCGTTACTTGCCATATAGAAGATTGCCAGATTCTGCTTTGGATTTAGTT
GATATTTCTTGTGCTGGTGTCGCCGTCGCAAGAGATTCTAAGCCAGAAGAATTGGATTCCAAGGAACGTC
AATTGCAATTGATTCAAGTAGAGATAAAAGCTCTAGAGAGAGATGAAGATGCCGACTCCACCACTAAAGA
TAGATTAAAGTTAGCTAGGCAGAAGGAAGCTTCATTGCAAGAAGAATTGGAACCTCTAAGACAACGTTGG
AATGAAGAAAAGCATGGCCATGAAGAATTGACACAAGCTAAAAAGAAATTGGATGAACTGGAAAACAAGG
CCCTTGATGCTGAACGTAGATATGATACTGCTACCGCCGCTGATTTAAGGTACTTCGCCATCCCAGATAT
CAAAAAGCAAATCGAAAAGCTTGAAGATCAGGTTGCTGAGGAAGAGAGACGTGCTGGTGCCAACTCCATG
ATCCAAAATGTGGTCGACTCAGACACCATTTCTGAAACAGCTGCAAGATTGACTGGTATCCCTGTTAAGA
AGTTGTCAGAATCTGAAAATGAAAAATTGATTCATATGGAACGTGACTTATCATCTGAAGTCGTGGGCCA
AATGGATGCCATTAAAGCTGTTTCCAATGCCGTTAGATTGTCTAGATCAGGTTTAGCTAATCCAAGGCAA
CCAGCATCCTTCTTATTTTTAGGTTTGTCCGGTTCCGGTAAAACTGAATTGGCTAAAAAAGTTGCTGGAT
TTTTGTTTAATGATGAGGACATGATGATCAGGGTCGATTGTTCTGAATTAAGCGAGAAGTATGCGGTCTC
TAAGTTGTTGGGTACCACGGCAGGTTATGTCGGGTACGATGAAGGTGGCTTTTTAACTAACCAACTGCAA
TACAAACCATACTCCGTTTTGTTATTCGATGAAGTAGAAAAGGCACATCCTGATGTTTTGACTGTCATGC
TACAAATGTTGGATGACGGTAGAATTACTAGTGGTCAAGGTAAGACGATCGACTGTTCCAATTGTATTGT
CATCATGACTTCCAATCTAGGTGCTGAATTTATCAATTCTCAACAAGGATCAAAGATCCAAGAATCTACC
AAGAATTTGGTCATGGGTGCTGTTAGGCAACATTTCAGACCAGAATTTTTGAACAGAATTTCTAGTATAG
TCATTTTCAACAAGCTATCTAGAAAAGCTATTCATAAGATCGTGGATATTCGTTTGAAGGAAATTGAAGA
GAGATTCGAGCAAAATGATAAACATTACAAGTTGAATTTAACTCAAGAGGCCAAGGACTTCTTGGCCAAA
TATGGTTATTCCGATGATATGGGTGCACGTCCACTGAACAGGTTAATTCAAAACGAAATTTTGAACAAAC
TGGCACTAAGGATCTTAAAGAATGAAATCAAGGATAAGGAAACTGTCAATGTCGTCTTGAAGAAGGGTAA
ATCTCGTGATGAAAATGTTCCTGAGGAAGCTGAAGAATGTCTGGAAGTTCTACCAAATCACGAAGCTACT
ATAGGGGCTGACACGTTAGGTGATGACGATAATGAGGACAGTATGGAAATTGATGATGACCTAGATTAAT
TTAATATAGTGTGATTTTTAAAAACTTTCGAACAAGAATCAGTAATATAATATATATAATTAATAAAACT
AATGGAATTTGTTTAATTGAACTTGACACCCGAGCAAAAGAGCTCCAATTCGCCCTATAGTGAGTCGTAT
TACAATTCACTGGCCGTCGTTTTACAACGTCGTGACTGGGAAAACCCTGGCGTTACCCAACTTAATCGCC
TTGCAGCACATCCCCCTTTCGCCAGCTGGCGTAATAGCGAAGAGGCCCGCACCGATCGCCCTTCCCAACA
GTTGCGCAGCCTGAATGGCGAATGGCGCG
[124 nt withheld, positions 3740-3863]
C
[91 nt withheld, positions 3865-3955]
A
[49 nt withheld, positions 3957-4005]
CCTTTGACGTTGGAGTCCACGTTCTTT
[37 nt withheld, positions 4033-4069]
ACCCTATCTCGGTCTATTCTTTTGATTTATAAGGGATTTTGCCGATTTCGGCCTATTGGTTAAAAAATGA
GCTGATTTAACAAAAATTTAACGCGAATTTTAACAAAATATTAACGTTTACAATTTCCTGATGCGGTATT
TTCTCCTTACGCATCTGTGCGGTATTTCACACCGCATAGATCCGTCGAGTTCAAGAGAAAAAAAAAGAAA
AAGCAAAAAGAAAAAAGGAAAGCGCGCCTCGTTCAGAATGACACGTATAGAATGATGCATTACCTTGTCA
TCTTCAGTATCATACTGTTCGTATACATACTTACTGACATTCATAGGTATACATATATACACATGTATAT
ATATCGTATGCTGCAGCTTTAAATAATCGGTGTCACTACATAAGAACACCTTTGGTGGAGGGAACATCGT
TGGTACCATTGGGCGAGGTGGCTTCTCTTATGGCAACCGCAAGAGCCTTGAACGCACTCTCACTACGGTG
ATGATCATTCTTGCCTCGCAGACAATCAACGTGGAGGGTAATTCTGCTAGCCTCTGCAAAGCTTTCAAGA
AAATGCGGGATCATCTCGCAAGAGAGATCTCCTACTTTCTCCCTTTGCAAACCAAGTTCGACAACTGCGT
ACGGCCTGTTCGAAAGATCTACCACCGCTCTGGAAAGTGCCTCATCCAAAGGCGCAAATCCTGATCCAAA
CCTTTTTACTCCACGCGCCAGTAGGGCCTCTTTAAAAGCTTGACCGAGAGCAATCCCGCAGTCTTCAGTG
GTGTGATGGTCGTCTATGTGTAAGTCACCAATGCACTCAACGATTAGCGACCAGCCGGAATGCTTGGCCA
GAGCATGTATCATATGGTCCAGAAACCCTATACCTGTGTGGACGTTAATCACTTGCGATTGTGTGGCCTG
TTCTGCTACTGCTTCTGCCTCTTTTTCTGGGAAGATCGAGTGCTCTATCGCTAGGGGACCACCCTTTAAA
GAGATCGCAATCTGAATCTTGGTTTCATTTGTAATACGCTTTACTAGGGCTTTCTGCTCTGTCATCTTTG
CCTTCGTTTATCTTGCCTGCTCATTTTTTAGTATATTCTTCGAAGAAATCACATTACTTTATATAATGTA
TAATTCATTATGTGATAATGCCAATCGCTAAGAAAAAAAAAGAGTCATCCGCTAGGGGAAAAAAAAAAAT
GAAAATCATTACCGAGGCATAAAAAAATATAGAGTGTACTAGAGGAGGCCAAGAGTAATAGAAAAAGAAA
ATTGCGGGAAAGGACTGTGTTATGACTTCCCTGACTAATGCCGTGTTCAAACGATACCTGGCAGTGACTC
CTAGCGCTCACCAAGCTCTTAAAACGGGAATTTATGGTGCACTCTCAGTACAATCTGCTCTGATGCCGCA
TAGTTAAGCCAGCCCCGACACCCGCCAACACCCGCTGACGCGCCCTGACGGGCTTGTCTGCTCCCGGCAT
CCGCTTACAGACAAGCTGTGACCGTCTCCGGGAGCTGCATGTGTCAGAGGTTTTCACCGTCATCACCGAA
ACGCGCGAGACGAAAGGGCCTCGTGATACGCCTATTTTTATAGGTTAATGTCATGATAATAATGGTTTCT
TAGGACGGATCGCTTGCCTGTAACTTACACGCGCCTCGTATCTTTTAATGATGGAATAATTTGGGAATTT
ACTCTGTGTTTATTTATTTTTATGTTTTGTATTTGGATTTTAGAAAGTAAATAAAGAAGGTAGAAGAGTT
ACGGAATGAAGAAAAAAAAATAAACAAAGGTTTAAAAAATTTCAACAAAAAGCGTACTTTACATATATAT
TTATTAGACAAGAAAAGCAGATTAAATAGATATACATTCGATTAACGATAAGTAAAATGTAAAATCACAG
GATTTTCGTGTGTGGTCTTCTACACAGACAAGATGAAACAATTCGGCATTAATACCTGAGAGCAGGAAGA
GCAAGATAAAAGGTAGTATTTGTTGGCGATCCCCCTAGAGTCTTTTACATCTTCGGAAAACAAAAACTAT
TTTTTCTTTAATTTCTTTTTTTACTTTCTATTTTTAATTTATATATTTATATTAAAAAATTTAAATTATA
ATTATTTTTATAGCACGTGATGAAAAGGACCCAGGTGGCACTTTTCGGGGAAATGTGCGCGGAACCCCTA
TTTGTTTATTTTTCTAAATACATTCAAATATGTATCCGCTCATGAGACAATAACCCTGATAAATGCTTCA
ATAATATTGAAAAAGGAAGAGTATGAGTATTCAACATTTCCGTGTCGCCCTTATTCCCTTTTTTGCGGCA
TTTTGCCTTCCTGTTTTTGCTCACCCAGAAACGCTGGTGAAAGTAAAAGATGCTGAAGATCAGTTGGGTG
CACGAGTGGGTTACATCGAACTGGATCTCAACAGCGGTAAGATCCTTGAGAGTTTTCGCCCCGAAGAACG
TTTTCCAATGATGAGCACTTTTAAAGTTCTGCTATGTGGCGCGGTATTATCCCGTATTGACGCCGGGCAA
GAGCAACTCGGTCGCCGCATACACTATTCTCAGAATGACTTGGTTGAGTACTCACCAGTCACAGAAAAGC
ATCTTACGGATGGCATGACAGTAAGAGAATTATGCAGTGCTGCCATAACCATGAGTGATAACACTGCGGC
CAACTTACTTCTGACAACGATCGGAGGACCGAAGGAGCTAACCGCTTTTTTGCACAACATGGGGGATCAT
GTAACTCGCCTTGATCGTTGGGAACCGGAGCTGAATGAAGCCATACCAAACGACGAGCGTGACACCACGA
TGCCTGTAGCAATGGCAACAACGTTGCGCAAACTATTAACTGGCGAACTACTTACTCTAGCTTCCCGGCA
ACAATTAATAGACTGGATGGAGGCGGATAAAGTTGCAGGACCACTTCTGCGCTCGGCCCTTCCGGCTGGC
TGGTTTATTGCTGATAAATCTGGAGCCGGTGAGCGTGGGTCTCGCGGTATCATTGCAGCACTGGGGCCAG
ATGGTAAGCCCTCCCGTATCGTAGTTATCTACACGACGGGGAGTCAGGCAACTATGGATGAACGAAATAG
ACAGATCGCTGAGATAGGTGCCTCACTGATTAAGCATTGGTAACTGTCAGACCAAGTTTACTCATATATA
CTTTAGATTGATTTAAAACTTCATTTTTAATTTAAAAGGATCTAGGTGAAGATCCTTTTTGATAATCTCA
TGACCAAAATCCCTTAACGTGAGTTTTCGTTCCACTGAGCGTCAGACCCCGTAGAAAAGATCAAAGGATC
TTCTTGAGATCCTTTTTTTCTGCGCGTAATCTGCTGCTTGCAAACAAAAAAACCACCGCTACCAGCGGTG
GTTTGTTTGCCGGATCAAGAGCTACCAACTCTTTTTCCGAAGGTAACTGGCTTCAGCAGAGCGCAGATAC
CAAATACTGTCCTTCTAGTGTAGCCGTAGTTAGGCCACCACTTCAAGAACTCTGTAGCACCGCCTACATA
CCTCGCTCTGCTAATCCTGTTACCAGTGGCTGCTGCCAGTGGCGATAAGTCGTGTCTTACCGGGTTGGAC
TCAAGACGATAGTTACCGGATAAGGCGCAGCGGTCGGGCTGAACGGGGGGTTCGTGCACACAGCCCAGCT
TGGAGCGAACGACCTACACCGAACTGAGATACCTACAGCGTGAGCTATGAGAAAGCGCCACGCTTCCCGA
AGGGAGAAAGGCGGACAGGTATCCGGTAAGCGGCAGGGTCGGAACAGGAGAGCGCACGAGGGAGCTTCCA
GGGGGAAACGCCTGGTATCTTTATAGTCCTGTCGGGTTTCGCCACCTCTGACTTGAGCGTCGATTTTTGT
GATGCTCGTCAGGGGGGCGGAGCCTATGGAAAAACGCCAGCAACGCGGCCTTTTTACGGTTCCTGGCCTT
TTGCTGGCCTTTTGCTCACATGTTCTTTCCTGCGTTATCCCCTGATTCTGTGGATAACCGTATTACCGCC
TTTGAGTGAGCTGATACCGCTCGCCGCAGCCGAACGACCGAGCGCAGCGAGTCAGTGAGCGAGGAAGCGG
AAGAGCGCCCAATACGCAAACCGCCTCTCCCCGCGCGTTGGCCGATTCATTAATGCAGCTGGCACGACAG
GTTTCCCGACTGGAAAGCGGGCAGTGAGCGCAACGCAATTAATGTGAGTTACCTCACTCATTAGGCACCC
CAGGCTTTACACTTTATGCTTCCGGCTCGTATGTTGTGTGGAATTGTGAGCGGATAACAATTTCACACAG
GAAACAGCTATGACCATGATTACGCCAAGCTCGGAATTAACCCTCACTAAAGGGAACAAAAGCTGGGTAC
CGGGCCCCCCCTCGAGGTCGACGGTAT
Features (pLannotate 1.2.2; 21 found; start..end, strand, type, name):
     27..691     +  promoter       GAL1,10 promoter: GAL1 and GAL10 genes of S. cerevisiae; divergent inducible promoter, regulated by Gal4
    703..3426    +  CDS            HSP104: HS104_YEAST - Experimental evidence at protein level: Swiss-Prot protein existence level 1. Required, in concert with Hsp40 (YDJ1) and Hsp70 (SSA1) and small Hsps (HSP26), for the dissociation, resolubilization and refolding of aggregates of damaged proteins after heat or other environmental stresses. Extracts proteins from aggregates by unfolding and threading them in an ATP-dependent process through the axial channel of the protein hexamer, after which they can be refolded by components of the Hsp70/Hsp40 chaperone system. Substrate binding is ATP-dependent, and release of bound polypeptide
   3554..3572    -  promoter       T7 promoter: promoter for bacteriophage T7 RNA polymerase
   3575..3732    +  CDS            lacZα (fragment): LacZα fragment of β-galactosidase; lacZ fragment
   3740..4195    +  rep_origin     f1 ori (sequence partly withheld): f1 bacteriophage origin of replication; arrow indicates direction of (+) strand synthesis
   4196..4247    -  misc_feature   bom (fragment): basis of mobility region from pBR322
   4455..5114    -  CDS            HIS3: imidazoleglycerol-phosphate dehydratase, required for histidine biosynthesis; S. cerevisiae HIS3; yeast auxotrophic marker
   5115..5301    -  promoter       HIS3 promoter: S. cerevisiae HIS3
   5351..5431    +  CDS            MRM1 (fragment): MRM1_YEAST - Also known as PET56 From Saccharomyces cerevisiae (strain ATCC 204508 / S288c) (Baker's yeast).
   5432..5481    -  misc_feature   bom (fragment): basis of mobility region from pBR322
   5583..5618    -  CDS            rop (fragment): Rop protein, which maintains plasmids at low copy number; rop
   5687..6190    -  misc_feature   CEN/ARS: S. cerevisiae CEN6 centromere fused to an autonomously replicating sequence
   6227..6331    +  promoter       AmpR promoter: bla
   6332..7192    +  CDS            AmpR: β-lactamase; bla; confers resistance to ampicillin, carbenicillin, and related antibiotics
   7363..7951    +  rep_origin     ori: high-copy-number ColE1/pMB1/pBR322/pUC origin of replication
   8134..8226    +  CDS            lacI (fragment): lac repressor; lacI; The lac repressor binds to the lac operator to inhibit transcription in E. coli. This inhibition can be relieved by adding lactose or isopropyl-β-D-thiogalactopyranoside (IPTG).
   8239..8260    +  protein_bind   CAP binding site: CAP binding activates transcription in the presence of cAMP. E. coli catabolite activator protein
   8275..8305    +  promoter       lac promoter: promoter for the E. coli lac operon
   8313..8329    +  protein_bind   lac operator: The lac repressor binds to the lac operator to inhibit transcription in E. coli. This inhibition can be relieved by adding lactose or isopropyl-β-D-thiogalactopyranoside (IPTG). lac repressor encoded by lacI
   8374..8392    +  promoter       T3 promoter: promoter for bacteriophage T3 RNA polymerase
   8405..22      -  misc_feature   MCS (fragment) (across the origin): pBluescript multiple cloning site
