[The description below was written by a language model from this plasmid's Addgene catalogue record and pLannotate feature annotations shown in this document.]
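Description:
pGALSc104b Y466W is a yeast expression plasmid that places a point-mutant form of the Saccharomyces cerevisiae disaggregase Hsp104 under galactose control. It is an E. coli–yeast shuttle vector built on the pGAL backbone, which the feature table shows to be a pBluescript/pRS-style framework. A high-copy ColE1/pUC origin and the β-lactamase gene (ampicillin resistance) support propagation in bacteria. A CEN6/ARS element gives stable, low-copy centromeric maintenance in yeast, and the HIS3 marker with its own promoter allows selection in histidine auxotrophs. Backbone remnants include an f1 origin, the lac promoter/operator and lacZα fragment, flanking T3 and T7 promoters, and short fragments of bom, rop and lacI. None of these contributes to expression in yeast.

The payload is the HSP104 (YLL026W) coding sequence, cloned between BamHI and SacI sites that are both retained, immediately downstream of the GAL1,10 promoter. This divergent, Gal4-regulated promoter allows expression to be induced with galactose. The encoded protein carries a Tyr466-to-Trp substitution. No epitope tag or annotated transcription terminator appears in the feature table, although the insert extends somewhat beyond the annotated open reading frame. Hsp104 is a hexameric AAA+ chaperone that works with Hsp70 and Hsp40 to extract and resolubilize proteins from aggregates by ATP-dependent threading through its central channel. The associated publication concerns communication between the C-terminal peptide-binding domain and the N-terminal ATPase domain of this protein. The record does not state the specific purpose of the tryptophan substitution, though the construct evidently serves for inducible expression of this variant in yeast for structure–function studies.
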