Addgene plasmid #1311: pGALSc104b Y466W
Depositing lab: Susan Lindquist. Depositing organization: Whitehead Institute for Biomedical Research. Publication: Defining a pathway of communication from the C-terminal peptide binding domain to the N-terminal ATPase domain in a AAA protein. Cashikar AG, Schirmer EC, Hattendorf DA, Glover JR, Ramakrishnan MS, Ware DM, Lindquist SL. Mol Cell 2002 Apr;9(4):751-60. 10.1016/S1097-2765(02)00499-9 PubMed 11983167.
Backbone
  Vector backbone: pGAL
  Backbone size w/o insert (bp): 5586
  Vector type: Yeast Expression
Growth in bacteria
  Bacterial resistance: Ampicillin, 100 μg/mL
  Growth temperature: 37°C
  Growth strain: DH5alpha
  Copy number: High Copy
Gene/Insert
  Gene/Insert name: Hsp104 Y466W (alt name: Hsp104)
  Species: S. cerevisiae (budding yeast)
  Insert size (bp): 2850
  Mutation: Changed Tyr 466 to Trp
  Entrez Gene: HSP104 (a.k.a. YLL026W)
  Cloning method: Restriction Enzyme; 5′ cloning site BamHI (not destroyed); 3′ cloning site SacI (not destroyed)
  Sequencing primers: 5′ TTGTTAATATACCTCTATACT
Terms and licenses: Academic/Nonprofit Terms; Industry Terms: Not Available to Industry
How to cite: pGALSc104b Y466W was a gift from Susan Lindquist (Addgene plasmid # 1311 ; http://n2t.net/addgene:1311 ; RRID:Addgene_1311)
